>Addgene plasmid #40196 | pEG587 | addgene partial sequence | sequence record 53598 | DENDRA-F 5'-GGGAACCATCGACTGAAAAA-3'
TGGAGTAGTTTAACTTGGACTTACTAACTAACGGATTATATTTAAATTTTCAGAACATTAACATGGCACT
ACTACTAGAAGGTGGAGGTCACTACCTTTGCGATTTTAAAACTACTTACAAAGCAAAGAAGGTCGTCCAA
CTTCCAGATGCACACTTTGTTGATCACAGAATTGAAATACTAGGAAACGATTCGGATTACAACAAAGTTA
AGCTATACGAACACGCAGTTGCAAGATACAGTCCTCTACCAAGTCAAGCATGGTGCCCGGGGGATCGGTG
GAGCTCCACCGGTGGCGGCCGCTCGAGAGAGAATCTTTATTTTCAGGGCGCCGCCAAATTCAAAGAAACC
GCTGCTGCTAAATTCGAACGCCAGCACATGGACAGCCACCCAGCTTTCTTGTACAAAGTGGAGATGAAAG
CGGCATCAAATAGTGTCTCGTCGGCCGGAGGATCAGTGTCACCTACGACAACCCAGCCACCACTACCACC
AGGGCAGTCGTCACATCCTCAAATCTACGATCAACAGGTATTCACAATCAACAAATGTTGATAATATTAC
AGTTATATTTTTCAGATGCAATATTACTTCGCTGCCGCGATGCCAAATCAGCCGATGGCAACATACGCGG
CGCAGAACGGATCTTCTCAGCAATATGCGCCAGCTGCCCCATACTATCAGGATGCGAATGGACAATATGT
TCAAGTTCCTGCCAACGGTTCTATGGCTCCCCAGCAACATATGATGGTGTCAGGACAGCCGTACCTTTAT
ATGGCTCAGCCACAGCAAGGTGCGCA
