>Addgene plasmid #40196 | pEG587 | addgene partial sequence | sequence record 53601 | mex5utr-R 5'-aggaaaaagagagggcggtatg-3'
ACATACAACCTAATAGTGTCCTCTTAGTCCGAGATTTTCCTCAGCTGTCCACTTCGTGCTGAGAGATGTG
CGACGCTTGTTCATCGGTGGATTTTCTCTGCGATTCCGTCTCAAGTGTGGTGGCAAGTCGTCTTCGTTGG
ATTCCGGTTGATTGTAATCACCTCCGGCTTGAAGATCGCGACCAGCATTGGAGAGGCACATCATTGAGCT
GAAAATTATGTAATTGAGAAAAAGACATCAGAAAATGAGGATTTTTCTATGTTTAGGTAAAATCAGTTCT
ATTTTAATATGCTTGAAAAAGAAATGGCACTGTTGAAATCAAACTATCGAACCCTGAATTTTGCAAAAAA
CCGGGTCGCACAGAAAGATGACGAGCTCAATTTCGCAACCGTGCGGCACGAATCGTTTCATTTCTACAGT
AATTTTCCGTGTCTCATTCAATAATTCGGTGGTGTCTCGATGATCTACTCACCCTGCCACATTTCGATGT
TTGAGCATCACTTTGGTCGGCGTGGTAGCTCTTCCACCTGTACGCATGAATCGTGGCTGATGTCTAGCGA
CAACGTAGTCTTCTGGAATGACATCCTGGTCGTAATCCTGGTCATCGTGAGACATGCGCTGCTGAAAATA
TGTTAAAGTTTCAAAAATGATGAGCAAAAGTGGAAACTCACATATGGAGGAATATTCTGGAATTCCTTGT
CCGTTGGATGAACAAACTCGCAACGAAGTCCATACGGGCAGAA
