[The description below was written by a language model from this plasmid's Addgene catalogue record.]
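Description:
pEG587 is a C. elegans expression plasmid built on the pCG150 backbone, a Gateway destination vector that carries an unc-119 rescuing fragment. That fragment serves as the selectable marker in worms, allowing transformants to be recognised by rescue of the unc-119 mutant phenotype. In bacteria the plasmid is maintained under ampicillin selection; the record does not state the origin of replication or the copy number.

The payload was assembled by a three-way Gateway LR reaction from three entry clones. A 4.4 kb mex-5 promoter fragment drives expression. It is followed by an N-terminal tag module consisting of the photoconvertible fluorescent protein Dendra2 (codon-optimised for worms and carrying three synthetic introns), a TEV protease cleavage site and an S-peptide. The third element is a mex-5 genomic fragment running from the start ATG through 648 bp of the mex-5 3'UTR, so both upstream and downstream regulation come from the native gene.

Two changes distinguish the coding region. Exon 2 was recoded to be RNAi-resistant, so that endogenous MEX-5/6 can be depleted without knocking down the transgene. The construct also carries an S458A substitution, introduced by recombinant PCR.

The design yields a Dendra2::MEX-5(S458A) fusion expressed under mex-5 control, so the mutant protein can be followed by photoconversion in live animals lacking the wild-type protein. The TEV site and S-peptide could additionally support affinity purification. The associated study concerns regulation of the MEX-5 gradient by a kinase/phosphatase cycle, which suggests that the alanine substitution was made to test the role of this serine, although the record does not describe its effect.
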