Addgene plasmid #40196: pEG587
Depositing lab: Geraldine Seydoux. Depositing organization: Johns Hopkins University and School of Medicine. Publication: Regulation of the MEX-5 gradient by a spatially segregated kinase/phosphatase cycle. Griffin EE, Odde DJ, Seydoux G. Cell. 2011 Sep 16;146(6):955-68. 10.1016/j.cell.2011.08.012 PubMed 21925318.
Backbone
  Vector backbone: pCG150
  Backbone manufacturer: Addgene plasmid 17247
  Backbone size w/o insert (bp): 6351
  Modifications to backbone: See comment below
  Vector type: Worm Expression
  Selectable markers: unc-119 rescuing fragment
Growth in bacteria
  Bacterial resistance: Ampicillin, 100 μg/mL
  Growth temperature: 37°C
  Growth strain: DH5alpha
  Copy number: Unknown
Gene/Insert
  Gene/Insert name: Mex-5 (S458A) (RNAi resistant) (alt name: Mex-5)
  Species: C. elegans (nematode)
  Mutation: S458A; exon 2 recoded to be RNAi-resistant
  GenBank ID: NM_070165.4 NP_502566.1
  Entrez Gene: mex-5 (a.k.a. CELE_W02A2.7)
  Promoter: 4.4 kb mex-5 promoter fragment
  Tag / fusion protein: Dendra2 PAFP (sequence optimized for worm expression; three synthetic introns inserted) (N terminal on backbone); TEV protease cleavage site (N terminal on backbone); S-peptide (N terminal on backbone)
  Cloning method: Gateway Cloning
  Sequencing primers: 5′ DENDRA-F (GGGAACCATCGACTGAAAAA)
Terms and licenses: Academic/Nonprofit Terms; Industry Terms: Not Available to Industry
Depositor comments: Dendra::MEX-5 constructs were constructed as follows. A 4.4 kb mex-5 promoter fragment based on Tenlen et al. (2008) was cloned into pDONRP4P1R (Invitrogen). Dendra2/TEV/S-peptide (Gallo et al., 2010) was cloned into pDONR201. A MEX-5 genomic fragment from the start ATG through 648 bp of 3'UTR was cloned into pDONRP2RP3. Exon 2 of mex-5 was recoded to be RNAi-resistant (Gen-Script) so as to allow depletion of endogenous MEX-5/6 without depletion of the transgene. These constructs were assembled into pCG150 using three-way Gateway system (LR reaction) (Invitrogen) (Merritt et al., 2008). Mutations were made by recombinant PCR and all inserts were sequenced verified. Alternate plasmid name: mex-5 prom::Dendra2/TEV/Speptide::MEX-5RR - mex-5 3'UTR
How to cite: pEG587 was a gift from Geraldine Seydoux (Addgene plasmid # 40196 ; http://n2t.net/addgene:40196 ; RRID:Addgene_40196)
